Addgene plasmid #143501: TFORF1457
Purpose: Lentiviral vector for overexpressing transcription factor ORFs with unique 24-bp barcodes. Barcodes facilitate identification of transcription factors in pooled screens.
Depositing lab: Feng Zhang. Depositing organization: Broad Institute. Publication: A transcription factor atlas of directed differentiation. Joung J, Ma S, Tay T, Geiger-Schuller KR, Kirchgatterer PC, Verdine VK, Guo B, Arias-Garcia MA, Allen WE, Singh A, Kuksenko O, Abudayyeh OO, Gootenberg JS, Fu Z, Macrae RK, Buenrostro JD, Regev A, Zhang F. Cell. 2023 Jan 5;186(1):209-229.e26. doi: 10.1016/j.cell.2022.11.026. PubMed 36608654.
Backbone
  Vector backbone: pLX_TRC317
  Backbone manufacturer: Broad Institute Genetic Perturbation Platform
  Backbone size w/o insert (bp): 8264
  Vector type: Mammalian Expression, Lentiviral
  Selectable markers: Puromycin
Growth in bacteria
  Bacterial resistance: Ampicillin, 100 μg/mL
  Growth temperature: 37°C
  Growth strain: NEB Stable
  Copy number: High Copy
Gene/Insert
  Gene/Insert name: TFEB
  Species: H. sapiens (human)
  Insert size (bp): 1277
  Entrez Gene: TFEB (a.k.a. ALPHATFEB, BHLHE35, TCFEB)
  Promoter: EF1a
  Cloning method: Unknown
  Sequencing primers: 5′ GGGTGGAGACTGAAGTTAGGCCAG; 3′ CACATAGCGTAAAAGGAGCAACATAG
Terms and licenses: Academic/Nonprofit Terms; Industry Terms: Not Available to Industry
Depositor comments: NM_001271943,ENST00000420312 . The transcription factor ORF portion of this plasmid was synthesized by Genewiz. Please test multiple small colonies in case of plasmid recombination. To make this collection available in a timely manner, a portion of this collection was not fully sequenced by Addgene. If an Addgene verified full plasmid sequence is not available, please contact us prior to placing an order to request the full sequence.
How to cite: TFORF1457 was a gift from Feng Zhang (Addgene plasmid # 143501 ; http://n2t.net/addgene:143501 ; RRID:Addgene_143501)
