[The description below was written by a language model from this plasmid's Addgene catalogue record and pLannotate feature annotations shown in this document.]
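Description:
TFORF1457 is a lentiviral mammalian expression plasmid built on the pLX_TRC317 backbone and carrying a human TFEB open reading frame. It is one member of a barcoded transcription factor ORF collection. In bacteria it replicates from a high-copy ColE1/pUC-type origin and is selected with ampicillin through the bla gene. An f1 origin and remnants of a lac/T7/T3 cloning region are also present. The depositor warns that the plasmid can recombine, as often happens with LTR-containing vectors.

The transfer cassette has a third-generation, self-inactivating layout. An RSV promoter drives a truncated HIV-1 5' LTR, followed by the Ψ packaging signal with a partial gag sequence, the Rev response element for Rev-dependent nuclear export of the genomic RNA, a cPPT/CTS element, and a ΔU3 3' LTR with a downstream SV40 polyadenylation signal. Inside this unit, an SV40 early promoter/origin region drives puromycin N-acetyltransferase, which allows selection of transduced cells. The strong constitutive EF-1α promoter drives the TFEB ORF. TFEB is an MiT/TFE-family E-box-binding factor known as a master regulator of lysosomal biogenesis and autophagy. The depositor notes cite a specific transcript isoform, and the ORF was made synthetically. A WPRE downstream of the ORF enhances transcript stability and expression.

According to the record, each construct in the collection carries a unique 24-bp barcode, although the feature table does not annotate it. A short fragment matching U6 sequence lies between the ORF and the WPRE, and its function is not stated. The vector is intended for TFEB overexpression, either alone or in pooled screens where the barcode identifies the factor, as in directed differentiation studies.
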