Features (pLannotate 1.2.2; 31 found; start..end, strand, type, name):
      5..231     +  promoter       RSV promoter: Rous sarcoma virus enhancer/promoter
    232..412     +  LTR            5' LTR (truncated): truncated 5' long terminal repeat (LTR) from HIV-1
    459..584     +  misc_feature   HIV-1 Ψ: packaging signal of human immunodeficiency virus type 1
    568..931     +  CDS            HIV-1 gag (fragment): gag protein from human immunodeficiency virus 1; gag
   1077..1310    +  misc_feature   RRE: The Rev response element (RRE) of HIV-1 allows for Rev-dependent mRNA export from the nucleus to the cytoplasm.
   1687..1713    +  CDS            Rev (fragment): human immunodeficiency virus 1 (HIV-1) Rev protein; rev; enhances nuclear export of unspliced and incompletely spliced viral mRNAs
   1720..1743    +  promoter       SV40 promoter (fragment): SV40 early promoter
   1744..1815    +  promoter       SV40 promoter (fragment): SV40 enhancer and early promoter
   1839..1974    +  rep_origin     SV40 ori: SV40 origin of replication
   2020..2616    +  CDS            PuroR (fragment): puromycin N-acetyltransferase; pac from Streptomyces; confers resistance to puromycin
   2665..2782    +  misc_feature   cPPT/CTS: central polypurine tract and central termination sequence of HIV-1
   2847..2913    +  CDS            small t antigen (fragment): SV40 (simian virus 40) small t antigen
   2920..4098    +  promoter       EF-1α promoter: strong constitutive promoter for human elongation factor EF-1α
   4115..5287    +  CDS            TFEB (fragment): TFEB_HUMAN - Also known as BHLHE35. Experimental evidence at protein level: Swiss-Prot protein existence level 1. Transcription factor that acts as a master regulator of lysosomal biogenesis, autophagy, lysosomal exocytosis, lipid catabolism, energy metabolism and immune response (PubMed:21617040, PubMed:22576015, PubMed:22343943, PubMed:22692423, PubMed:30120233, PubMed:31672913). Specifically recognizes and binds E-box sequences (5'-CANNTG-3'); efficient DNA-binding requires dimerization with itself or with another MiT/TFE family member such as TFE3 or MITF (PubMed:1748288, PubMed:19556463,
   5303..5356    +  promoter       U6 promoter (fragment): RNA polymerase III promoter for human U6 snRNA
   5398..5986    +  misc_feature   WPRE: woodchuck hepatitis virus posttranscriptional regulatory element
   6037..6056    +  misc_feature   cPPT/CTS (fragment): central polypurine tract and central termination sequence of HIV-1
   6058..6291    +  LTR            3' LTR (ΔU3): self-inactivating 3' long terminal repeat (LTR) from HIV-1
   6369..6490    +  polyA_signal   SV40 poly(A) signal: SV40 polyadenylation signal
   6530..6665    +  rep_origin     SV40 ori: SV40 origin of replication
   6686..6704    -  promoter       T7 promoter: promoter for bacteriophage T7 RNA polymerase
   6712..6867    +  CDS            lacZα (fragment): LacZα fragment of β-galactosidase; lacZ fragment
   6872..7300    +  rep_origin     f1 ori (sequence partly withheld): f1 bacteriophage origin of replication; arrow indicates direction of (+) strand synthesis
   7353..7457    +  promoter       AmpR promoter: bla
   7458..8318    +  CDS            AmpR: β-lactamase; bla; confers resistance to ampicillin, carbenicillin, and related antibiotics
   8489..9077    +  rep_origin     ori: high-copy-number ColE1/pMB1/pBR322/pUC origin of replication
   9260..9352    +  CDS            lacI (fragment): lac repressor; lacI; The lac repressor binds to the lac operator to inhibit transcription in E. coli. This inhibition can be relieved by adding lactose or isopropyl-β-D-thiogalactopyranoside (IPTG).
   9365..9386    +  protein_bind   CAP binding site: CAP binding activates transcription in the presence of cAMP. E. coli catabolite activator protein
   9401..9431    +  promoter       lac promoter: promoter for the E. coli lac operon
   9439..9455    +  protein_bind   lac operator: The lac repressor binds to the lac operator to inhibit transcription in E. coli. This inhibition can be relieved by adding lactose or isopropyl-β-D-thiogalactopyranoside (IPTG). lac repressor encoded by lacI
   9500..9518    +  promoter       T3 promoter: promoter for bacteriophage T3 RNA polymerase
>Addgene plasmid #143501 | TFORF1457 | addgene full sequence | sequence record 391611 | Addgene NGS Result
TTAATGTAGTCTTATGCAATACTCTTGTAGTCTTGCAACATGGTAACGATGAGTTAGCAACATGCCTTAC
AAGGAGAGAAAAAGCACCGTGCATGCCGATTGGTGGAAGTAAGGTGGTACGATCGTGCCTTATTAGGAAG
GCAACAGACGGGTCTGACATGGATTGGACGAACCACTGAATTGCCGCATTGCAGAGATATTGTATTTAAG
TGCCTAGCTCGATACATAAACGGGTCTCTCTGGTTAGACCAGATCTGAGCCTGGGAGCTCTCTGGCTAAC
TAGGGAACCCACTGCTTAAGCCTCAATAAAGCTTGCCTTGAGTGCTTCAAGTAGTGTGTGCCCGTCTGTT
GTGTGACTCTGGTAACTAGAGATCCCTCAGACCCTTTTAGTCAGTGTGGAAAATCTCTAGCAGTGGCGCC
CGAACAGGGACTTGAAAGCGAAAGGGAAACCAGAGGAGCTCTCTCGACGCAGGACTCGGCTTGCTGAAGC
GCGCACGGCAAGAGGCGAGGGGCGGCGACTGGTGAGTACGCCAAAAATTTTGACTAGCGGAGGCTAGAAG
GAGAGAGATGGGTGCGAGAGCGTCAGTATTAAGCGGGGGAGAATTAGATCGCGATGGGAAAAAATTCGGT
TAAGGCCAGGGGGAAAGAAAAAATATAAATTAAAACATATAGTATGGGCAAGCAGGGAGCTAGAACGATT
CGCAGTTAATCCTGGCCTGTTAGAAACATCAGAAGGCTGTAGACAAATACTGGGACAGCTACAACCATCC
CTTCAGACAGGATCAGAAGAACTTAGATCATTATATAATACAGTAGCAACCCTCTATTGTGTGCATCAAA
GGATAGAGATAAAAGACACCAAGGAAGCTTTAGACAAGATAGAGGAAGAGCAAAACAAAAGTAAGACCAC
CGCACAGCAAGCGGCCGCTGATCTTCAGACCTGGAGGAGGAGATATGAGGGACAATTGGAGAAGTGAATT
ATATAAATATAAAGTAGTAAAAATTGAACCATTAGGAGTAGCACCCACCAAGGCAAAGAGAAGAGTGGTG
CAGAGAGAAAAAAGAGCAGTGGGAATAGGAGCTTTGTTCCTTGGGTTCTTGGGAGCAGCAGGAAGCACTA
TGGGCGCAGCGTCAATGACGCTGACGGTACAGGCCAGACAATTATTGTCTGGTATAGTGCAGCAGCAGAA
CAATTTGCTGAGGGCTATTGAGGCGCAACAGCATCTGTTGCAACTCACAGTCTGGGGCATCAAGCAGCTC
CAGGCAAGAATCCTGGCTGTGGAAAGATACCTAAAGGATCAACAGCTCCTGGGGATTTGGGGTTGCTCTG
GAAAACTCATTTGCACCACTGCTGTGCCTTGGAATGCTAGTTGGAGTAATAAATCTCTGGAACAGATTTG
GAATCACACGACCTGGATGGAGTGGGACAGAGAAATTAACAATTACACAAGCTTAATACACTCCTTAATT
GAAGAATCGCAAAACCAGCAAGAAAAGAATGAACAAGAATTATTGGAATTAGATAAATGGGCAAGTTTGT
GGAATTGGTTTAACATAACAAATTGGCTGTGGTATATAAAATTATTCATAATGATAGTAGGAGGCTTGGT
AGGTTTAAGAATAGTTTTTGCTGTACTTTCTATAGTGAATAGAGTTAGGCAGGGATATTCACCATTATCG
TTTCAGACCCACCTCCCAACCCCGAGGGGACCCATGCATTGCATCTCAATTAGTCAGCAACCAGGTGTGG
AAAGTCCCCAGGCTCCCCAGCAGGCAGAAGTATGCAAAGCATGCGTCTCAATTAGTCAGCAACCATAGTC
CCGCCCCTAACTCCGCCCATCCCGCCCCTAACTCCGCCCAGTTCCGCCCATTCTCCGCCCCATGGCTGAC
TAATTTTTTTTATTTATGCAGAGGCCGAGGCCGCCTCGGCCTCTGAGCTATTCCAGAAGTAGTGAGGAGG
CTTTTTTGGAGGCCTAGGCTTTTGCAAAAAGCTTTCTAGAGGTACCACCGGAGCTTACCATGACCGAGTA
CAAGCCCACGGTGCGCCTCGCCACCCGCGACGACGTCCCCAGGGCCGTACGCACCCTCGCCGCCGCGTTC
GCCGACTACCCCGCCACGCGCCACACCGTCGATCCGGACCGCCACATCGAGCGGGTCACCGAGCTGCAAG
AACTCTTCCTCACGCGCGTCGGGCTCGACATCGGCAAGGTGTGGGTCGCGGACGACGGCGCCGCCGTGGC
GGTCTGGACCACGCCGGAGAGCGTCGAAGCGGGGGCGGTGTTCGCCGAGATCGGCCCGCGCATGGCCGAG
TTGAGCGGTTCCCGGCTGGCCGCGCAGCAACAGATGGAAGGCCTCCTGGCGCCGCACCGGCCCAAGGAGC
CCGCGTGGTTCCTGGCCACCGTCGGCGTCTCGCCCGACCACCAGGGCAAGGGTCTGGGCAGCGCCGTCGT
GCTCCCCGGAGTGGAGGCGGCCGAGCGCGCCGGGGTGCCCGCCTTCCTGGAGACCTCCGCGCCCCGCAAC
CTCCCCTTCTACGAGCGGCTCGGCTTCACCGTCACCGCCGACGTCGAGGTGCCCGAAGGACCGCGCACCT
GGTGCATGACCCGCAAGCCCGGTGCCAGTTAACGAATTCTAGATCTTGAGACAAATGGCAGTATTCATCC
ACAATTTTAAAAGAAAAGGGGGGATTGGGGGGTACAGTGCAGGGGAAAGAATAGTAGACATAATAGCAAC
AGACATACAAACTAAAGAATTACAAAAACAAATTACAAAAATTCAAAATTTTCGGGTTTATTACAGGGAC
AGCAGAGATCCACTTTGGCGCCGGCTCGAGGCCTGCAGGTGCAAAGATGGATAAAGTTTTAAACAGAGAG
GAATCTTTGCAGCTAATGGACCTTCTAGGTCTTGAAAGGAGTGGGAATTGGCTCCGGTGCCCGTCAGTGG
GCAGAGCGCACATCGCCCACAGTCCCCGAGAAGTTGGGGGGAGGGGTCGGCAATTGAACCGGTGCCTAGA
GAAGGTGGCGCGGGGTAAACTGGGAAAGTGATGTCGTGTACTGGCTCCGCCTTTTTCCCGAGGGTGGGGG
AGAACCGTATATAAGTGCAGTAGTCGCCGTGAACGTTCTTTTTCGCAACGGGTTTGCCGCCAGAACACAG
GTAAGTGCCGTGTGTGGTTCCCGCGGGCCTGGCCTCTTTACGGGTTATGGCCCTTGCGTGCCTTGAATTA
CTTCCACCTGGCTGCAGTACGTGATTCTTGATCCCGAGCTTCGGGTTGGAAGTGGGTGGGAGAGTTCGAG
GCCTTGCGCTTAAGGAGCCCCTTCGCCTCGTGCTTGAGTTGAGGCCTGGCCTGGGCGCTGGGGCCGCCGC
GTGCGAATCTGGTGGCACCTTCGCGCCTGTCTCGCTGCTTTCGATAAGTCTCTAGCCATTTAAAATTTTT
GATGACCTGCTGCGACGCTTTTTTTCTGGCAAGATAGTCTTGTAAATGCGGGCCAAGATCTGCACACTGG
TATTTCGGTTTTTGGGGCCGCGGGCGGCGACGGGGCCCGTGCGTCCCAGCGCACATGTTCGGCGAGGCGG
GGCCTGCGAGCGCGGCCACCGAGAATCGGACGGGGGTAGTCTCAAGCTGGCCGGCCTGCTCTGGTGCCTG
GCCTCGCGCCGCCGTGTATCGCCCCGCCCTGGGCGGCAAGGCTGGCCCGGTCGGCACCAGTTGCGTGAGC
GGAAAGATGGCCGCTTCCCGGCCCTGCTGCAGGGAGCTCAAAATGGAGGACGCGGCGCTCGGGAGAGCGG
GCGGGTGAGTCACCCACACAAAGGAAAAGGGCCTTTCCGTCCTCAGCCGTCGCTTCATGTGACTCCACGG
AGTACCGGGCGCCGTCCAGGCACCTCGATTAGTTCTCGAGCTTTTGGAGTACGTCGTCTTTAGGTTGGGG
GGAGGGGTTTTATGCGATGGAGTTTCCCCACACTGAGTGGGTGGAGACTGAAGTTAGGCCAGCTTGGCAC
TTGATGTAATTCTCCTTGGAATTTGCCCTTTTTGAGTTTGGATCTTGGTTCATTCTCAAGCCTCAGACAG
TGGTTCAAAGTTTTTTTCTTCCATTTCAGGTGTCGTGAGGCTAGCACCGCCACCATGGCGTCACGCATAG
GGTTGCGCATGCAGCTCATGCGGGAGCAGGCGCAGCAGGAGGAGCAGCGGGAGCGCATGCAGCAACAGGC
TGTCATGCATTACATGCAGCAGCAGCAGCAGCAGCAACAGCAGCAGCTCGGAGGGCCGCCCACCCCGGCC
ATCAATACCCCCGTCCACTTCCAGTCGCCACCACCTGTGCCTGGGGAGGTGTTGAAGTTGGATGATGTCA
TTGACAACATTATGCGTCTGGACGATGTCCTTGGCTACATCAATCCTGAAATGCAGATGCCCAACACGCT
ACCCCTGTCCAGCAGCCACCTGAATGTGTACAGCAGCGACCCCCAGGTCACAGCCTCCCTGGTGGGCGTC
ACCAGCAGCTCCTGCCCTGCGGACCTGACCCAGAAGCGAGAGCTCACAGATGCTGAGAGCAGGGCCCTGG
CCAAGGAGCGGCAGAAGAAAGACAATCACAACTTAATTGAAAGGAGACGAAGGTTCAACATCAATGACCG
CATCAAGGAGTTGGGAATGCTGATCCCCAAGGCCAATGACCTGGACGTGCGCTGGAACAAGGGCACCATC
CTCAAGGCCTCTGTGGATTACATCCGGAGGATGCAGAAGGACCTGCAAAAGTCCAGGGAGCTGGAGAACC
ACTCTCGCCGCCTGGAGATGACCAACAAGCAGCTCTGGCTCCGTATCCAGGAGCTGGAGATGCAGGCTCG
AGTGCACGGCCTCCCTACCACCTCCCCGTCCGGCATGAACATGGCTGAGCTGGCCCAGCAGGTGGTGAAG
CAGGAGCTGCCTAGCGAAGAGGGCCCAGGGGAGGCCCTGATGCTGGGGGCTGAGGTCCCTGACCCTGAGC
CACTGCCAGCTCTGCCCCCGCAAGCCCCGCTGCCCCTGCCCACCCAGCCACCATCCCCATTCCATCACCT
GGACTTCAGCCACAGCCTGAGCTTTGGGGGCAGGGAGGACGAGGGTCCCCCGGGCTACCCCGAACCCCTG
GCGCCGGGGCATGGCTCCCCATTCCCCAGCCTGTCCAAGAAGGATCTGGACCTCATGCTCCTGGACGACT
CACTGCTACCGCTGGCCTCTGATCCACTTCTGTCCACCATGTCCCCCGAGGCCTCCAAGGCCAGCAGCCG
CCGGAGCAGCTTCAGCATGGAGGAGGGCGATGTGCTGTAGTAATGAACTAGTCCGTAACTTGAAAGTATT
TCGATTTCTTGGCTTTATATATCTTGTGGAAAGGACGACACGTAAGCTCAATGGATTACGCTACGCGTTA
AGTCGACAATCAACCTCTGGATTACAAAATTTGTGAAAGATTGACTGGTATTCTTAACTATGTTGCTCCT
TTTACGCTATGTGGATACGCTGCTTTAATGCCTTTGTATCATGCTATTGCTTCCCGTATGGCTTTCATTT
TCTCCTCCTTGTATAAATCCTGGTTGCTGTCTCTTTATGAGGAGTTGTGGCCCGTTGTCAGGCAACGTGG
CGTGGTGTGCACTGTGTTTGCTGACGCAACCCCCACTGGTTGGGGCATTGCCACCACCTGTCAGCTCCTT
TCCGGGACTTTCGCTTTCCCCCTCCCTATTGCCACGGCGGAACTCATCGCCGCCTGCCTTGCCCGCTGCT
GGACAGGGGCTCGGCTGTTGGGCACTGACAATTCCGTGGTGTTGTCGGGGAAATCATCGTCCTTTCCTTG
GCTGCTCGCCTGTGTTGCCACCTGGATTCTGCGCGGGACGTCCTTCTGCTACGTCCCTTCGGCCCTCAAT
CCAGCGGACCTTCCTTCCCGCGGCCTGCTGCCGGCTCTGCGGCCTCTTCCGCGTCTTCGCCTTCGCCCTC
AGACGAGTCGGATCTCCCTTTGGGCCGCCTCCCCGCGTCGACTTTAAGACCAATGACTTACAAGGCAGCT
GTAGATCTTAGCCACTTTTTAAAAGAAAAGGGGGGACTGGAAGGGCTAATTCACTCCCAACGAAGACAAG
ATCTGCTTTTTGCTTGTACTGGGTCTCTCTGGTTAGACCAGATCTGAGCCTGGGAGCTCTCTGGCTAACT
AGGGAACCCACTGCTTAAGCCTCAATAAAGCTTGCCTTGAGTGCTTCAAGTAGTGTGTGCCCGTCTGTTG
TGTGACTCTGGTAACTAGAGATCCCTCAGACCCTTTTAGTCAGTGTGGAAAATCTCTAGCAGTACGTATA
GTAGTTCATGTCATCTTATTATTCAGTATTTATAACTTGCAAAGAAATGAATATCAGAGAGTGAGAGGAA
CTTGTTTATTGCAGCTTATAATGGTTACAAATAAAGCAATAGCATCACAAATTTCACAAATAAAGCATTT
TTTTCACTGCATTCTAGTTGTGGTTTGTCCAAACTCATCAATGTATCTTATCATGTCTGGCTCTAGCTAT
CCCGCCCCTAACTCCGCCCATCCCGCCCCTAACTCCGCCCAGTTCCGCCCATTCTCCGCCCCATGGCTGA
CTAATTTTTTTTATTTATGCAGAGGCCGAGGCCGCCTCGGCCTCTGAGCTATTCCAGAAGTAGTGAGGAG
GCTTTTTTGGAGGCCTAGGGACGTACCCAATTCGCCCTATAGTGAGTCGTATTACGCGCGCTCACTGGCC
GTCGTTTTACAACGTCGTGACTGGGAAAACCCTGGCGTTACCCAACTTAATCGCCTTGCAGCACATCCCC
CTTTCGCCAGCTGGCGTAATAGCGAAGAGGCCCGCACCGATCGCCCTTCCCAACAGTTGCGCAGCCTGAA
TGGCGAATGGG
[124 nt withheld, positions 6872-6995]
C
[91 nt withheld, positions 6997-7087]
A
[49 nt withheld, positions 7089-7137]
CCTTTGACGTTGGAGTCCACGTTCTTT
[37 nt withheld, positions 7165-7201]
ACCCTATCTCGGTCTATTCTTTTGATTTATAAGGGATTTTGCCGATTTCGGCCTATTGGTTAAAAAATGA
GCTGATTTAACAAAAATTTAACGCGAATTTTAACAAAATATTAACGCTTACAATTTAGGTGGCACTTTTC
GGGGAAATGTGCGCGGAACCCCTATTTGTTTATTTTTCTAAATACATTCAAATATGTATCCGCTCATGAG
ACAATAACCCTGATAAATGCTTCAATAATATTGAAAAAGGAAGAGTATGAGTATTCAACATTTCCGTGTC
GCCCTTATTCCCTTTTTTGCGGCATTTTGCCTTCCTGTTTTTGCTCACCCAGAAACGCTGGTGAAAGTAA
AAGATGCTGAAGATCAGTTGGGTGCACGAGTGGGTTACATCGAACTGGATCTCAACAGCGGTAAGATCCT
TGAGAGTTTTCGCCCCGAAGAACGTTTTCCAATGATGAGCACTTTTAAAGTTCTGCTATGTGGCGCGGTA
TTATCCCGTATTGACGCCGGGCAAGAGCAACTCGGTCGCCGCATACACTATTCTCAGAATGACTTGGTTG
AGTACTCACCAGTCACAGAAAAGCATCTTACGGATGGCATGACAGTAAGAGAATTATGCAGTGCTGCCAT
AACCATGAGTGATAACACTGCGGCCAACTTACTTCTGACAACGATCGGAGGACCGAAGGAGCTAACCGCT
TTTTTGCACAACATGGGGGATCATGTAACTCGCCTTGATCGTTGGGAACCGGAGCTGAATGAAGCCATAC
CAAACGACGAGCGTGACACCACGATGCCTGTAGCAATGGCAACAACGTTGCGCAAACTATTAACTGGCGA
ACTACTTACTCTAGCTTCCCGGCAACAATTAATAGACTGGATGGAGGCGGATAAAGTTGCAGGACCACTT
CTGCGCTCGGCCCTTCCGGCTGGCTGGTTTATTGCTGATAAATCTGGAGCCGGTGAGCGTGGGTCTCGCG
GTATCATTGCAGCACTGGGGCCAGATGGTAAGCCCTCCCGTATCGTAGTTATCTACACGACGGGGAGTCA
GGCAACTATGGATGAACGAAATAGACAGATCGCTGAGATAGGTGCCTCACTGATTAAGCATTGGTAACTG
TCAGACCAAGTTTACTCATATATACTTTAGATTGATTTAAAACTTCATTTTTAATTTAAAAGGATCTAGG
TGAAGATCCTTTTTGATAATCTCATGACCAAAATCCCTTAACGTGAGTTTTCGTTCCACTGAGCGTCAGA
CCCCGTAGAAAAGATCAAAGGATCTTCTTGAGATCCTTTTTTTCTGCGCGTAATCTGCTGCTTGCAAACA
AAAAAACCACCGCTACCAGCGGTGGTTTGTTTGCCGGATCAAGAGCTACCAACTCTTTTTCCGAAGGTAA
CTGGCTTCAGCAGAGCGCAGATACCAAATACTGTTCTTCTAGTGTAGCCGTAGTTAGGCCACCACTTCAA
GAACTCTGTAGCACCGCCTACATACCTCGCTCTGCTAATCCTGTTACCAGTGGCTGCTGCCAGTGGCGAT
AAGTCGTGTCTTACCGGGTTGGACTCAAGACGATAGTTACCGGATAAGGCGCAGCGGTCGGGCTGAACGG
GGGGTTCGTGCACACAGCCCAGCTTGGAGCGAACGACCTACACCGAACTGAGATACCTACAGCGTGAGCT
ATGAGAAAGCGCCACGCTTCCCGAAGGGAGAAAGGCGGACAGGTATCCGGTAAGCGGCAGGGTCGGAACA
GGAGAGCGCACGAGGGAGCTTCCAGGGGGAAACGCCTGGTATCTTTATAGTCCTGTCGGGTTTCGCCACC
TCTGACTTGAGCGTCGATTTTTGTGATGCTCGTCAGGGGGGCGGAGCCTATGGAAAAACGCCAGCAACGC
GGCCTTTTTACGGTTCCTGGCCTTTTGCTGGCCTTTTGCTCACATGTTCTTTCCTGCGTTATCCCCTGAT
TCTGTGGATAACCGTATTACCGCCTTTGAGTGAGCTGATACCGCTCGCCGCAGCCGAACGACCGAGCGCA
GCGAGTCAGTGAGCGAGGAAGCGGAAGAGCGCCCAATACGCAAACCGCCTCTCCCCGCGCGTTGGCCGAT
TCATTAATGCAGCTGGCACGACAGGTTTCCCGACTGGAAAGCGGGCAGTGAGCGCAACGCAATTAATGTG
AGTTAGCTCACTCATTAGGCACCCCAGGCTTTACACTTTATGCTTCCGGCTCGTATGTTGTGTGGAATTG
TGAGCGGATAACAATTTCACACAGGAAACAGCTATGACCATGATTACGCCAAGCGCGCAATTAACCCTCA
CTAAAGGGAACAAAAGCTGGAGCTGCAAGC
