>Addgene plasmid #143501 | TFORF1457 | depositor partial sequence | sequence record 282633 | Insert
ACCGCCACCATGGCGTCACGCATAGGGTTGCGCATGCAGCTCATGCGGGAGCAGGCGCAGCAGGAGGAGC
AGCGGGAGCGCATGCAGCAACAGGCTGTCATGCATTACATGCAGCAGCAGCAGCAGCAGCAACAGCAGCA
GCTCGGAGGGCCGCCCACCCCGGCCATCAATACCCCCGTCCACTTCCAGTCGCCACCACCTGTGCCTGGG
GAGGTGTTGAAGTTGGATGATGTCATTGACAACATTATGCGTCTGGACGATGTCCTTGGCTACATCAATC
CTGAAATGCAGATGCCCAACACGCTACCCCTGTCCAGCAGCCACCTGAATGTGTACAGCAGCGACCCCCA
GGTCACAGCCTCCCTGGTGGGCGTCACCAGCAGCTCCTGCCCTGCGGACCTGACCCAGAAGCGAGAGCTC
ACAGATGCTGAGAGCAGGGCCCTGGCCAAGGAGCGGCAGAAGAAAGACAATCACAACTTAATTGAAAGGA
GACGAAGGTTCAACATCAATGACCGCATCAAGGAGTTGGGAATGCTGATCCCCAAGGCCAATGACCTGGA
CGTGCGCTGGAACAAGGGCACCATCCTCAAGGCCTCTGTGGATTACATCCGGAGGATGCAGAAGGACCTG
CAAAAGTCCAGGGAGCTGGAGAACCACTCTCGCCGCCTGGAGATGACCAACAAGCAGCTCTGGCTCCGTA
TCCAGGAGCTGGAGATGCAGGCTCGAGTGCACGGCCTCCCTACCACCTCCCCGTCCGGCATGAACATGGC
TGAGCTGGCCCAGCAGGTGGTGAAGCAGGAGCTGCCTAGCGAAGAGGGCCCAGGGGAGGCCCTGATGCTG
GGGGCTGAGGTCCCTGACCCTGAGCCACTGCCAGCTCTGCCCCCGCAAGCCCCGCTGCCCCTGCCCACCC
AGCCACCATCCCCATTCCATCACCTGGACTTCAGCCACAGCCTGAGCTTTGGGGGCAGGGAGGACGAGGG
TCCCCCGGGCTACCCCGAACCCCTGGCGCCGGGGCATGGCTCCCCATTCCCCAGCCTGTCCAAGAAGGAT
CTGGACCTCATGCTCCTGGACGACTCACTGCTACCGCTGGCCTCTGATCCACTTCTGTCCACCATGTCCC
CCGAGGCCTCCAAGGCCAGCAGCCGCCGGAGCAGCTTCAGCATGGAGGAGGGCGATGTGCTGTAGTAATG
AACTAGTCCGTAACTTGAAAGTATTTCGATTTCTTGGCTTTATATATCTTGTGGAAAGGACGACACGTAA
GCTCAATGGATTACGCT
