>Addgene plasmid #143501 | TFORF1457 | depositor partial sequence | sequence record 282634 | Barcode
CACGTAAGCTCAATGGATTACGCT
